Addgene plasmid #77064: CDK11B gRNA (BRDN0001146757)
Purpose: 3rd generation lentiviral gRNA plasmid targeting human CDK11B
Depositing lab: John Doench & David Root. Depositing organization: Broad Institute. Publication: Optimized sgRNA design to maximize activity and minimize off-target effects of CRISPR-Cas9. Doench JG, Fusi N, Sullender M, Hegde M, Vaimberg EW, Donovan KF, Smith I, Tothova Z, Wilen C, Orchard R, Virgin HW, Listgarten J, Root DE. Nat Biotechnol. 2016 Jan 18. doi: 10.1038/nbt.3437. PubMed 26780180.
Backbone
  Vector backbone: lentiGuide-Puro
  Backbone manufacturer: Zhang Lab (Addgene plasmid # 52963)
  Vector type: Mammalian Expression, Lentiviral, CRISPR
  Selectable markers: Puromycin
Growth in bacteria
  Bacterial resistance: Ampicillin, 100 μg/mL
  Growth temperature: 37°C
  Growth strain: DH5alpha
  Copy number: High Copy
Gene/Insert
  Gene/Insert name: CDK11B (alt names: CDK11B; NM_001291345.1)
  gRNA/shRNA sequence: ACATCACCGAACGATGAGAG
  Species: H. sapiens (human)
  Entrez Gene: CDK11B (a.k.a. CDC2L1, CDK11, CDK11-p110, CDK11-p46, CDK11-p58, CLK-1, PITSLREA, PK58, p58, p58CDC2L1, p58CLK-1)
  Promoter: hU6
  Cloning method: Unknown
  Sequencing primers: 5′ U6-F; 3′ pS2-R
Terms and licenses: Academic/Nonprofit Terms; Industry Terms: Not Available to Industry
Depositor comments: The gRNA was designed to target the following Genbank reference sequence(s): NM_001291345.1,NM_001787.2,NM_033486.2,NM_033489.2,NM_033490.2. Note that this plasmid does NOT contain Cas9. It should be used in conjunction with lentiCas9-Blast (Addgene #52962) or otherwise with cell lines already expressing Cas9. Browse the full kinome gRNA library at http://www.addgene.org/pooled-library/broadgpp-human-kinome/ or visit http://www.broadinstitute.org/rnai/public/ for detailed protocols and information.
How to cite: CDK11B gRNA (BRDN0001146757) was a gift from John Doench & David Root (Addgene plasmid # 77064 ; http://n2t.net/addgene:77064 ; RRID:Addgene_77064)
