[The description below was written by a language model from this plasmid's Addgene catalogue record and pLannotate feature annotations shown in this document.]
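Description:
CDK11B gRNA (BRDN0001146757) is a third-generation lentiviral CRISPR guide plasmid built on the lentiGuide-Puro backbone, carrying a single guide RNA directed against human CDK11B, a cyclin-dependent kinase also known as CDC2L1 or PITSLREA. The guide was designed against several CDK11B reference transcripts, and the plasmid belongs to a human kinome gRNA collection. In bacteria it is maintained at high copy through a ColE1/pUC-type origin and selected with ampicillin via the β-lactamase gene. An f1 origin, an SV40 origin and remnants of lac and phage promoter elements are also present in the backbone.

The viral portion begins with an RSV promoter fused to a truncated HIV-1 5' LTR, which makes genomic RNA production Tat-independent. It continues through the Ψ packaging signal, a gag fragment, the RRE for Rev-dependent nuclear export and a cPPT/CTS, and ends in a self-inactivating ΔU3 3' LTR followed by an SV40 polyadenylation signal. Within this unit, a human U6 RNA polymerase III promoter drives the CDK11B spacer fused to the Streptococcus pyogenes gRNA scaffold. A separate EF-1α promoter with its intron A expresses puromycin N-acetyltransferase, allowing selection of transduced mammalian cells, and a downstream WPRE enhances transcript expression.

The plasmid does not encode Cas9. It is meant to be packaged into lentivirus and delivered to cells that already express Cas9 or receive it from a companion vector, enabling stable guide expression for knockout of CDK11B in human cells.
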