Features (pLannotate 1.2.2; 29 found; start..end, strand, type, name):
     14..80      +  CDS            small t antigen (fragment): SV40 (simian virus 40) small t antigen
    106..317     +  promoter       EF-1α core promoter: core promoter for human elongation factor EF-1α
    318..1256    +  intron         EF-1α intron A: intron upstream of the start codon of human EF-1α
   1278..1877    +  CDS            PuroR (fragment): puromycin N-acetyltransferase; pac from Streptomyces; confers resistance to puromycin
   1893..2481    +  misc_feature   WPRE: woodchuck hepatitis virus posttranscriptional regulatory element
   2532..2551    +  misc_feature   cPPT/CTS (fragment): central polypurine tract and central termination sequence of HIV-1
   2553..2786    +  LTR            3' LTR (ΔU3): self-inactivating 3' long terminal repeat (LTR) from HIV-1
   2864..2985    +  polyA_signal   SV40 poly(A) signal: SV40 polyadenylation signal
   3025..3160    +  rep_origin     SV40 ori: SV40 origin of replication
   3181..3199    -  promoter       T7 promoter: promoter for bacteriophage T7 RNA polymerase
   3207..3362    +  CDS            lacZα (fragment): LacZα fragment of β-galactosidase; lacZ fragment
   3367..3795    +  rep_origin     f1 ori (sequence partly withheld): f1 bacteriophage origin of replication; arrow indicates direction of (+) strand synthesis
   3848..3952    +  promoter       AmpR promoter: bla
   3953..4813    +  CDS            AmpR: β-lactamase; bla; confers resistance to ampicillin, carbenicillin, and related antibiotics
   4984..5572    +  rep_origin     ori: high-copy-number ColE1/pMB1/pBR322/pUC origin of replication
   5755..5847    +  CDS            lacI (fragment): lac repressor; lacI; The lac repressor binds to the lac operator to inhibit transcription in E. coli. This inhibition can be relieved by adding lactose or isopropyl-β-D-thiogalactopyranoside (IPTG).
   5860..5881    +  protein_bind   CAP binding site: CAP binding activates transcription in the presence of cAMP. E. coli catabolite activator protein
   5896..5926    +  promoter       lac promoter: promoter for the E. coli lac operon
   5934..5950    +  protein_bind   lac operator: The lac repressor binds to the lac operator to inhibit transcription in E. coli. This inhibition can be relieved by adding lactose or isopropyl-β-D-thiogalactopyranoside (IPTG). lac repressor encoded by lacI
   5995..6013    +  promoter       T3 promoter: promoter for bacteriophage T3 RNA polymerase
   6041..6267    +  promoter       RSV promoter: Rous sarcoma virus enhancer/promoter
   6268..6448    +  LTR            5' LTR (truncated): truncated 5' long terminal repeat (LTR) from HIV-1
   6495..6620    +  misc_feature   HIV-1 Ψ: packaging signal of human immunodeficiency virus type 1
   6604..6967    +  CDS            HIV-1 gag (fragment): gag protein from human immunodeficiency virus 1; gag
   7113..7346    +  misc_feature   RRE: The Rev response element (RRE) of HIV-1 allows for Rev-dependent mRNA export from the nucleus to the cytoplasm.
   7723..7749    +  CDS            Rev (fragment): human immunodeficiency virus 1 (HIV-1) Rev protein; rev; enhances nuclear export of unspliced and incompletely spliced viral mRNAs
   7753..7993    +  promoter       U6 promoter: RNA polymerase III promoter for human U6 snRNA
   8023..8098    +  misc_RNA       gRNA scaffold: guide RNA scaffold for the Streptococcus pyogenes CRISPR/Cas9 system
   8154..8271    +  misc_feature   cPPT/CTS: central polypurine tract and central termination sequence of HIV-1
>Addgene plasmid #77064 | CDK11B gRNA (BRDN0001146757) | addgene full sequence | sequence record 187046 | Addgene Assembled Sequence
CCCGGGTGCAAAGATGGATAAAGTTTTAAACAGAGAGGAATCTTTGCAGCTAATGGACCTTCTAGGTCTT
GAAAGGAGTGGGAATTGGCTCCGGTGCCCGTCAGTGGGCAGAGCGCACATCGCCCACAGTCCCCGAGAAG
TTGGGGGGAGGGGTCGGCAATTGATCCGGTGCCTAGAGAAGGTGGCGCGGGGTAAACTGGGAAAGTGATG
TCGTGTACTGGCTCCGCCTTTTTCCCGAGGGTGGGGGAGAACCGTATATAAGTGCAGTAGTCGCCGTGAA
CGTTCTTTTTCGCAACGGGTTTGCCGCCAGAACACAGGTAAGTGCCGTGTGTGGTTCCCGCGGGCCTGGC
CTCTTTACGGGTTATGGCCCTTGCGTGCCTTGAATTACTTCCACCTGGCTGCAGTACGTGATTCTTGATC
CCGAGCTTCGGGTTGGAAGTGGGTGGGAGAGTTCGAGGCCTTGCGCTTAAGGAGCCCCTTCGCCTCGTGC
TTGAGTTGAGGCCTGGCCTGGGCGCTGGGGCCGCCGCGTGCGAATCTGGTGGCACCTTCGCGCCTGTCTC
GCTGCTTTCGATAAGTCTCTAGCCATTTAAAATTTTTGATGACCTGCTGCGACGCTTTTTTTCTGGCAAG
ATAGTCTTGTAAATGCGGGCCAAGATCTGCACACTGGTATTTCGGTTTTTGGGGCCGCGGGCGGCGACGG
GGCCCGTGCGTCCCAGCGCACATGTTCGGCGAGGCGGGGCCTGCGAGCGCGGCCACCGAGAATCGGACGG
GGGTAGTCTCAAGCTGGCCGGCCTGCTCTGGTGCCTGGCCTCGCGCCGCCGTGTATCGCCCCGCCCTGGG
CGGCAAGGCTGGCCCGGTCGGCACCAGTTGCGTGAGCGGAAAGATGGCCGCTTCCCGGCCCTGCTGCAGG
GAGCTCAAAATGGAGGACGCGGCGCTCGGGAGAGCGGGCGGGTGAGTCACCCACACAAAGGAAAAGGGCC
TTTCCGTCCTCAGCCGTCGCTTCATGTGACTCCACGGAGTACCGGGCGCCGTCCAGGCACCTCGATTAGT
TCTCGAGCTTTTGGAGTACGTCGTCTTTAGGTTGGGGGGAGGGGTTTTATGCGATGGAGTTTCCCCACAC
TGAGTGGGTGGAGACTGAAGTTAGGCCAGCTTGGCACTTGATGTAATTCTCCTTGGAATTTGCCCTTTTT
GAGTTTGGATCTTGGTTCATTCTCAAGCCTCAGACAGTGGTTCAAAGTTTTTTTCTTCCATTTCAGGTGT
CGTGACGTACGGCCACCATGACCGAGTACAAGCCCACGGTGCGCCTCGCCACCCGCGACGACGTCCCCAG
GGCCGTACGCACCCTCGCCGCCGCGTTCGCCGACTACCCCGCCACGCGCCACACCGTCGATCCGGACCGC
CACATCGAGCGGGTCACCGAGCTGCAAGAACTCTTCCTCACGCGCGTCGGGCTCGACATCGGCAAGGTGT
GGGTCGCGGACGACGGCGCCGCCGTGGCGGTCTGGACCACGCCGGAGAGCGTCGAAGCGGGGGCGGTGTT
CGCCGAGATCGGCCCGCGCATGGCCGAGTTGAGCGGTTCCCGGCTGGCCGCGCAGCAACAGATGGAAGGC
CTCCTGGCGCCGCACCGGCCCAAGGAGCCCGCGTGGTTCCTGGCCACCGTCGGAGTCTCGCCCGACCACC
AGGGCAAGGGTCTGGGCAGCGCCGTCGTGCTCCCCGGAGTGGAGGCGGCCGAGCGCGCCGGGGTGCCCGC
CTTCCTGGAGACCTCCGCGCCCCGCAACCTCCCCTTCTACGAGCGGCTCGGCTTCACCGTCACCGCCGAC
GTCGAGGTGCCCGAAGGACCGCGCACCTGGTGCATGACCCGCAAGCCCGGTGCCTGAACGCGTTAAGTCG
ACAATCAACCTCTGGATTACAAAATTTGTGAAAGATTGACTGGTATTCTTAACTATGTTGCTCCTTTTAC
GCTATGTGGATACGCTGCTTTAATGCCTTTGTATCATGCTATTGCTTCCCGTATGGCTTTCATTTTCTCC
TCCTTGTATAAATCCTGGTTGCTGTCTCTTTATGAGGAGTTGTGGCCCGTTGTCAGGCAACGTGGCGTGG
TGTGCACTGTGTTTGCTGACGCAACCCCCACTGGTTGGGGCATTGCCACCACCTGTCAGCTCCTTTCCGG
GACTTTCGCTTTCCCCCTCCCTATTGCCACGGCGGAACTCATCGCCGCCTGCCTTGCCCGCTGCTGGACA
GGGGCTCGGCTGTTGGGCACTGACAATTCCGTGGTGTTGTCGGGGAAATCATCGTCCTTTCCTTGGCTGC
TCGCCTGTGTTGCCACCTGGATTCTGCGCGGGACGTCCTTCTGCTACGTCCCTTCGGCCCTCAATCCAGC
GGACCTTCCTTCCCGCGGCCTGCTGCCGGCTCTGCGGCCTCTTCCGCGTCTTCGCCTTCGCCCTCAGACG
AGTCGGATCTCCCTTTGGGCCGCCTCCCCGCGTCGACTTTAAGACCAATGACTTACAAGGCAGCTGTAGA
TCTTAGCCACTTTTTAAAAGAAAAGGGGGGACTGGAAGGGCTAATTCACTCCCAACGAAGACAAGATCTG
CTTTTTGCTTGTACTGGGTCTCTCTGGTTAGACCAGATCTGAGCCTGGGAGCTCTCTGGCTAACTAGGGA
ACCCACTGCTTAAGCCTCAATAAAGCTTGCCTTGAGTGCTTCAAGTAGTGTGTGCCCGTCTGTTGTGTGA
CTCTGGTAACTAGAGATCCCTCAGACCCTTTTAGTCAGTGTGGAAAATCTCTAGCAGTACGTATAGTAGT
TCATGTCATCTTATTATTCAGTATTTATAACTTGCAAAGAAATGAATATCAGAGAGTGAGAGGAACTTGT
TTATTGCAGCTTATAATGGTTACAAATAAAGCAATAGCATCACAAATTTCACAAATAAAGCATTTTTTTC
ACTGCATTCTAGTTGTGGTTTGTCCAAACTCATCAATGTATCTTATCATGTCTGGCTCTAGCTATCCCGC
CCCTAACTCCGCCCATCCCGCCCCTAACTCCGCCCAGTTCCGCCCATTCTCCGCCCCATGGCTGACTAAT
TTTTTTTATTTATGCAGAGGCCGAGGCCGCCTCGGCCTCTGAGCTATTCCAGAAGTAGTGAGGAGGCTTT
TTTGGAGGCCTAGGGACGTACCCAATTCGCCCTATAGTGAGTCGTATTACGCGCGCTCACTGGCCGTCGT
TTTACAACGTCGTGACTGGGAAAACCCTGGCGTTACCCAACTTAATCGCCTTGCAGCACATCCCCCTTTC
GCCAGCTGGCGTAATAGCGAAGAGGCCCGCACCGATCGCCCTTCCCAACAGTTGCGCAGCCTGAATGGCG
AATGGG
[124 nt withheld, positions 3367-3490]
C
[91 nt withheld, positions 3492-3582]
A
[49 nt withheld, positions 3584-3632]
CCTTTGACGTTGGAGTCCACGTTCTTT
[37 nt withheld, positions 3660-3696]
ACCCTATCTCGGTCTATTCTTTTGATTTATAAGGGATTTTGCCGATTTCGGCCTATTGGTTAAAAAATGA
GCTGATTTAACAAAAATTTAACGCGAATTTTAACAAAATATTAACGCTTACAATTTAGGTGGCACTTTTC
GGGGAAATGTGCGCGGAACCCCTATTTGTTTATTTTTCTAAATACATTCAAATATGTATCCGCTCATGAG
ACAATAACCCTGATAAATGCTTCAATAATATTGAAAAAGGAAGAGTATGAGTATTCAACATTTCCGTGTC
GCCCTTATTCCCTTTTTTGCGGCATTTTGCCTTCCTGTTTTTGCTCACCCAGAAACGCTGGTGAAAGTAA
AAGATGCTGAAGATCAGTTGGGTGCACGAGTGGGTTACATCGAACTGGATCTCAACAGCGGTAAGATCCT
TGAGAGTTTTCGCCCCGAAGAACGTTTTCCAATGATGAGCACTTTTAAAGTTCTGCTATGTGGCGCGGTA
TTATCCCGTATTGACGCCGGGCAAGAGCAACTCGGTCGCCGCATACACTATTCTCAGAATGACTTGGTTG
AGTACTCACCAGTCACAGAAAAGCATCTTACGGATGGCATGACAGTAAGAGAATTATGCAGTGCTGCCAT
AACCATGAGTGATAACACTGCGGCCAACTTACTTCTGACAACGATCGGAGGACCGAAGGAGCTAACCGCT
TTTTTGCACAACATGGGGGATCATGTAACTCGCCTTGATCGTTGGGAACCGGAGCTGAATGAAGCCATAC
CAAACGACGAGCGTGACACCACGATGCCTGTAGCAATGGCAACAACGTTGCGCAAACTATTAACTGGCGA
ACTACTTACTCTAGCTTCCCGGCAACAATTAATAGACTGGATGGAGGCGGATAAAGTTGCAGGACCACTT
CTGCGCTCGGCCCTTCCGGCTGGCTGGTTTATTGCTGATAAATCTGGAGCCGGTGAGCGTGGGTCTCGCG
GTATCATTGCAGCACTGGGGCCAGATGGTAAGCCCTCCCGTATCGTAGTTATCTACACGACGGGGAGTCA
GGCAACTATGGATGAACGAAATAGACAGATCGCTGAGATAGGTGCCTCACTGATTAAGCATTGGTAACTG
TCAGACCAAGTTTACTCATATATACTTTAGATTGATTTAAAACTTCATTTTTAATTTAAAAGGATCTAGG
TGAAGATCCTTTTTGATAATCTCATGACCAAAATCCCTTAACGTGAGTTTTCGTTCCACTGAGCGTCAGA
CCCCGTAGAAAAGATCAAAGGATCTTCTTGAGATCCTTTTTTTCTGCGCGTAATCTGCTGCTTGCAAACA
AAAAAACCACCGCTACCAGCGGTGGTTTGTTTGCCGGATCAAGAGCTACCAACTCTTTTTCCGAAGGTAA
CTGGCTTCAGCAGAGCGCAGATACCAAATACTGTTCTTCTAGTGTAGCCGTAGTTAGGCCACCACTTCAA
GAACTCTGTAGCACCGCCTACATACCTCGCTCTGCTAATCCTGTTACCAGTGGCTGCTGCCAGTGGCGAT
AAGTCGTGTCTTACCGGGTTGGACTCAAGACGATAGTTACCGGATAAGGCGCAGCGGTCGGGCTGAACGG
GGGGTTCGTGCACACAGCCCAGCTTGGAGCGAACGACCTACACCGAACTGAGATACCTACAGCGTGAGCT
ATGAGAAAGCGCCACGCTTCCCGAAGGGAGAAAGGCGGACAGGTATCCGGTAAGCGGCAGGGTCGGAACA
GGAGAGCGCACGAGGGAGCTTCCAGGGGGAAACGCCTGGTATCTTTATAGTCCTGTCGGGTTTCGCCACC
TCTGACTTGAGCGTCGATTTTTGTGATGCTCGTCAGGGGGGCGGAGCCTATGGAAAAACGCCAGCAACGC
GGCCTTTTTACGGTTCCTGGCCTTTTGCTGGCCTTTTGCTCACATGTTCTTTCCTGCGTTATCCCCTGAT
TCTGTGGATAACCGTATTACCGCCTTTGAGTGAGCTGATACCGCTCGCCGCAGCCGAACGACCGAGCGCA
GCGAGTCAGTGAGCGAGGAAGCGGAAGAGCGCCCAATACGCAAACCGCCTCTCCCCGCGCGTTGGCCGAT
TCATTAATGCAGCTGGCACGACAGGTTTCCCGACTGGAAAGCGGGCAGTGAGCGCAACGCAATTAATGTG
AGTTAGCTCACTCATTAGGCACCCCAGGCTTTACACTTTATGCTTCCGGCTCGTATGTTGTGTGGAATTG
TGAGCGGATAACAATTTCACACAGGAAACAGCTATGACCATGATTACGCCAAGCGCGCAATTAACCCTCA
CTAAAGGGAACAAAAGCTGGAGCTGCAAGCTTAATGTAGTCTTATGCAATACTCTTGTAGTCTTGCAACA
TGGTAACGATGAGTTAGCAACATGCCTTACAAGGAGAGAAAAAGCACCGTGCATGCCGATTGGTGGAAGT
AAGGTGGTACGATCGTGCCTTATTAGGAAGGCAACAGACGGGTCTGACATGGATTGGACGAACCACTGAA
TTGCCGCATTGCAGAGATATTGTATTTAAGTGCCTAGCTCGATACATAAACGGGTCTCTCTGGTTAGACC
AGATCTGAGCCTGGGAGCTCTCTGGCTAACTAGGGAACCCACTGCTTAAGCCTCAATAAAGCTTGCCTTG
AGTGCTTCAAGTAGTGTGTGCCCGTCTGTTGTGTGACTCTGGTAACTAGAGATCCCTCAGACCCTTTTAG
TCAGTGTGGAAAATCTCTAGCAGTGGCGCCCGAACAGGGACTTGAAAGCGAAAGGGAAACCAGAGGAGCT
CTCTCGACGCAGGACTCGGCTTGCTGAAGCGCGCACGGCAAGAGGCGAGGGGCGGCGACTGGTGAGTACG
CCAAAAATTTTGACTAGCGGAGGCTAGAAGGAGAGAGATGGGTGCGAGAGCGTCAGTATTAAGCGGGGGA
GAATTAGATCGCGATGGGAAAAAATTCGGTTAAGGCCAGGGGGAAAGAAAAAATATAAATTAAAACATAT
AGTATGGGCAAGCAGGGAGCTAGAACGATTCGCAGTTAATCCTGGCCTGTTAGAAACATCAGAAGGCTGT
AGACAAATACTGGGACAGCTACAACCATCCCTTCAGACAGGATCAGAAGAACTTAGATCATTATATAATA
CAGTAGCAACCCTCTATTGTGTGCATCAAAGGATAGAGATAAAAGACACCAAGGAAGCTTTAGACAAGAT
AGAGGAAGAGCAAAACAAAAGTAAGACCACCGCACAGCAAGCGGCCGCTGATCTTCAGACCTGGAGGAGG
AGATATGAGGGACAATTGGAGAAGTGAATTATATAAATATAAAGTAGTAAAAATTGAACCATTAGGAGTA
GCACCCACCAAGGCAAAGAGAAGAGTGGTGCAGAGAGAAAAAAGAGCAGTGGGAATAGGAGCTTTGTTCC
TTGGGTTCTTGGGAGCAGCAGGAAGCACTATGGGCGCAGCGTCAATGACGCTGACGGTACAGGCCAGACA
ATTATTGTCTGGTATAGTGCAGCAGCAGAACAATTTGCTGAGGGCTATTGAGGCGCAACAGCATCTGTTG
CAACTCACAGTCTGGGGCATCAAGCAGCTCCAGGCAAGAATCCTGGCTGTGGAAAGATACCTAAAGGATC
AACAGCTCCTGGGGATTTGGGGTTGCTCTGGAAAACTCATTTGCACCACTGCTGTGCCTTGGAATGCTAG
TTGGAGTAATAAATCTCTGGAACAGATTTGGAATCACACGACCTGGATGGAGTGGGACAGAGAAATTAAC
AATTACACAAGCTTAATACACTCCTTAATTGAAGAATCGCAAAACCAGCAAGAAAAGAATGAACAAGAAT
TATTGGAATTAGATAAATGGGCAAGTTTGTGGAATTGGTTTAACATAACAAATTGGCTGTGGTATATAAA
ATTATTCATAATGATAGTAGGAGGCTTGGTAGGTTTAAGAATAGTTTTTGCTGTACTTTCTATAGTGAAT
AGAGTTAGGCAGGGATATTCACCATTATCGTTTCAGACCCACCTCCCAACCCCGAGGGGACCCAGAGAGG
GCCTATTTCCCATGATTCCTTCATATTTGCATATACGATACAAGGCTGTTAGAGAGATAATTAGAATTAA
TTTGACTGTAAACACAAAGATATTAGTACAAAATACGTGACGTAGAAAGTAATAATTTCTTGGGTAGTTT
GCAGTTTTAAAATTATGTTTTAAAATGGACTATCATATGCTTACCGTAACTTGAAAGTATTTCGATTTCT
TGGCTTTATATATCTTGTGGAAAGGACGAAACACCGACATCACCGAACGATGAGAGGTTTTAGAGCTAGA
AATAGCAAGTTAAAATAAGGCTAGTCCGTTATCAACTTGAAAAAGTGGCACCGAGTCGGTGCTTTTTTAA
GCTTGGCGTAACTAGATCTTGAGACAAATGGCAGTATTCATCCACAATTTTAAAAGAAAAGGGGGGATTG
GGGGGTACAGTGCAGGGGAAAGAATAGTAGACATAATAGCAACAGACATACAAACTAAAGAATTACAAAA
ACAAATTACAAAAATTCAAAATTTTCGGGTTTATTACAGGGACAGCAGAGATCCACTTTGGCGCCGGCTC
GAGGGGG
