>Addgene plasmid #77064 | CDK11B gRNA (BRDN0001146757) | depositor partial sequence | sequence record 144524 | Target Sequence
ACATCACCGAACGATGAGAG
