>Addgene plasmid #77064 | CDK11B gRNA (BRDN0001146757) | addgene partial sequence | sequence record 187045 | hU6-F
GAAAGTAATAATTTCTTGGGTAGTTTGCAGTTTTAAAATTATGTTTTAAAATGGACTATCATATGCTTAC
CGTAACTTGAAAGTATTTCGATTTCTTGGCTTTATATATCTTGTGGAAAGGACGAAACACCGACATCACC
GAACGATGAGAGGTTTTAGAGCTAGAAATAGCAAGTTAAAATAAGGCTAGTCCGTTATCAACTTGAAAAA
GTGGCACCGAGTCGGTGCTTTTTTAAGCTTGGCGTAACTAGATCTTGAGACAAATGGCAGTATTCATCCA
CAATTTTAAAAGAAAAGGGGGGATTGGGGGGTACAGTGCAGGGGAAAGAATAGTAGACATAATAGCAACA
GACATACAAACTAAAGAATTACAAAAACAAATTACAAAAATTCAAAATTTTCGGGTTTATTACAGGGACA
GCAGAGATCCACTTTGGCGCCGGCTCGAGGGGGCCCGGGTGCAAAGATGGATAAAGTTTTAAACAGAGAG
GAATCTTTGCAGCTAATGGACCTTCTAGGTCTTGAAAGGAGTGGGAATTGGCTCCGGTGCCCGTCAGTGG
GCAGAGCGCA
